LOCUS       Exported 2406 bp ds-DNA circular SYN 13-MAY-2021
DEFINITION  synthetic circular DNA
ACCESSION   .
VERSION     .
KEYWORDS    pFSBC34
SOURCE      synthetic DNA construct
  ORGANISM  synthetic DNA construct
REFERENCE   1 (bases 1 to 2406)
  AUTHORS   Chubiz LM, Lee MC, Delaney NF, Marx CJ
  TITLE     FREQ-Seq: a rapid, cost-effective, sequencing-based method to
            determine allele frequencies directly from mixed populations.
  JOURNAL   PLoS One. 2012;7(10):e47959. doi: 10.1371/journal.pone.0047959. Epub
            2012 Oct 31.
  PUBMED    23118913
REFERENCE   2 (bases 1 to 2406)
  AUTHORS   .
  TITLE     Direct Submission
  JOURNAL   Exported May 13, 2021 from SnapGene Server 1.1.58
            http://www.snapgene.com
FEATURES             Location/Qualifiers
     source          1..2406
                     /organism="synthetic DNA construct"
                     /mol_type="other DNA"
     primer_bind     173..189
                     /label=M13 fwd
                     /note="common sequencing primer, one of multiple similar
                     variants"
     primer_bind     complement(235..254)
                     /label=pRS-marker
                     /note="pRS vectors, use to sequence yeast selectable
                     marker"
     primer_bind     354..376
                     /label=pGEX 3'
                     /note="pGEX vectors, reverse primer"
     primer_bind     complement(414..432)
                     /label=pBRforEco
                     /note="pBR322 vectors, upsteam of EcoRI site, forward
                     primer"
     promoter        500..604
                     /gene="bla"
                     /label=AmpR promoter
     CDS             605..1465
                     /codon_start=1
                     /gene="bla"
                     /product="beta-lactamase"
                     /label=AmpR
                     /note="confers resistance to ampicillin, carbenicillin, and
                     related antibiotics"
                     /translation="MSIQHFRVALIPFFAAFCLPVFAHPETLVKVKDAEDQLGARVGYI
                     ELDLNSGKILESFRPEERFPMMSTFKVLLCGAVLSRIDAGQEQLGRRIHYSQNDLVEYS
                     PVTEKHLTDGMTVRELCSAAITMSDNTAANLLLTTIGGPKELTAFLHNMGDHVTRLDRW
                     EPELNEAIPNDERDTTMPVAMATTLRKLLTGELLTLASRQQLIDWMEADKVAGPLLRSA
                     LPAGWFIADKSGAGERGSRGIIAALGPDGKPSRIVVIYTTGSQATMDERNRQIAEIGAS
                     LIKHW"
     primer_bind     complement(823..842)
                     /label=Amp-R
                     /note="Ampicillin resistance gene, reverse primer"
     rep_origin      1636..2224
                     /direction=RIGHT
                     /label=ori
                     /note="high-copy-number ColE1/pMB1/pBR322/pUC origin of
                     replication"
     primer_bind     2125..2144
                     /label=pBR322ori-F
                     /note="pBR322 origin, forward primer"
     primer_bind     2378..2395
                     /label=L4440
                     /note="L4440 vector, forward primer"
ORIGIN
        1 gcgcccaata cgcaaaccgc ctctccccgc gcgttggccg attcattaat gcagctggca
       61 cgacaggttt cccgactgga aagcgggcag tgagcgcaac gcaattaaaa tgatacggcg
      121 accaccgaga tctacactct ttccctacac gacgctcttc cgatctcagc aggtaaaacg
      181 acggccagtt acgcatctgt gcggtatttc acaccgcata tggtgcactc tcagtacaat
      241 ctgctctgat gccgcatagt taagccagcc ccgacacccg ccaacacccg ctgacgcgcc
      301 ctgacgggct tgtctgctcc cggcatccgc ttacagacaa gctgtgaccg tctccgggag
      361 ctgcatgtgt cagaggtttt caccgtcatc accgaaacgc gcgagacgaa agggcctcgt
      421 gatacgccta tttttatagg ttaatgtcat gataataatg gtttcttaga cgtcaggtgg
      481 cacttttcgg ggaaatgtgc gcggaacccc tatttgttta tttttctaaa tacattcaaa
      541 tatgtatccg ctcatgagac aataaccctg ataaatgctt caataatatt gaaaaaggaa
      601 gagtatgagt attcaacatt tccgtgtcgc ccttattccc ttttttgcgg cattttgcct
      661 tcctgttttt gctcacccag aaacgctggt gaaagtaaaa gatgctgaag atcagttggg
      721 tgcacgagtg ggttacatcg aactggatct caacagcggt aagatccttg agagttttcg
      781 ccccgaagaa cgttttccaa tgatgagcac ttttaaagtt ctgctatgtg gcgcggtatt
      841 atcccgtatt gacgccgggc aagagcaact cggtcgccgc atacactatt ctcagaatga
      901 cttggttgag tactcaccag tcacagaaaa gcatcttacg gatggcatga cagtaagaga
      961 attatgcagt gctgccataa ccatgagtga taacactgcg gccaacttac ttctgacaac
     1021 gatcggagga ccgaaggagc taaccgcttt tttgcacaac atgggggatc atgtaactcg
     1081 ccttgatcgt tgggaaccgg agctgaatga agccatacca aacgacgagc gtgacaccac
     1141 gatgcctgta gcaatggcaa caacgttgcg caaactatta actggcgaac tacttactct
     1201 agcttcccgg caacaattaa tagactggat ggaggcggat aaagttgcag gaccacttct
     1261 gcgctcggcc cttccggctg gctggtttat tgctgataaa tctggagccg gtgagcgtgg
     1321 gtctcgcggt atcattgcag cactggggcc agatggtaag ccctcccgta tcgtagttat
     1381 ctacacgacg gggagtcagg caactatgga tgaacgaaat agacagatcg ctgagatagg
     1441 tgcctcactg attaagcatt ggtaactgtc agaccaagtt tactcatata tactttagat
     1501 tgatttaaaa cttcattttt aatttaaaag gatctaggtg aagatccttt ttgataatct
     1561 catgaccaaa atcccttaac gtgagttttc gttccactga gcgtcagacc ccgtagaaaa
     1621 gatcaaagga tcttcttgag atcctttttt tctgcgcgta atctgctgct tgcaaacaaa
     1681 aaaaccaccg ctaccagcgg tggtttgttt gccggatcaa gagctaccaa ctctttttcc
     1741 gaaggtaact ggcttcagca gagcgcagat accaaatact gttcttctag tgtagccgta
     1801 gttaggccac cacttcaaga actctgtagc accgcctaca tacctcgctc tgctaatcct
     1861 gttaccagtg gctgctgcca gtggcgataa gtcgtgtctt accgggttgg actcaagacg
     1921 atagttaccg gataaggcgc agcggtcggg ctgaacgggg ggttcgtgca cacagcccag
     1981 cttggagcga acgacctaca ccgaactgag atacctacag cgtgagctat gagaaagcgc
     2041 cacgcttccc gaagggagaa aggcggacag gtatccggta agcggcaggg tcggaacagg
     2101 agagcgcacg agggagcttc cagggggaaa cgcctggtat ctttatagtc ctgtcgggtt
     2161 tcgccacctc tgacttgagc gtcgattttt gtgatgctcg tcaggggggc ggagcctatg
     2221 gaaaaacgcc agcaacgcgg cctttttacg gttcctggcc ttttgctggc cttttgctca
     2281 catgttcttt cctgcgttat cccctgattc tgtggataac cgtattaccg cctttgagtg
     2341 agctgatacc gctcgccgca gccgaacgac cgagcgcagc gagtcagtga gcgaggaagc
     2401 ggaaga
//
