[The description below was written by a language model from this plasmid's Addgene catalogue record and the feature table of its GenBank file.]
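Description:
pFSBC34 is a small, high-copy bacterial plasmid built on a pUC19 backbone, one member of a series made for the FREQ-Seq method of measuring allele frequencies by sequencing. The held sequence record is a 2,406 bp synthetic circle, somewhat smaller than standard pUC19. It is maintained in E. coli through the ColE1/pMB1-type pUC origin of replication and selected with ampicillin, with resistance provided by the beta-lactamase (bla) gene under its native AmpR promoter. Apart from these two elements, the annotated features are all binding sites for common sequencing primers (M13 forward, pBR322ori-F, L4440 and others). No expression promoter, reporter or coding insert is present, so the plasmid serves as a DNA template rather than an expression vector.

The payload is a short synthetic FREQ-Seq barcode element, which distinguishes this plasmid from the others in the set by its particular six-base index. The feature table does not annotate the barcode or any flanking adapter sequence, so its exact position cannot be read from the record. It presumably lies in the unannotated region spanning the junction of the circular sequence, between the origin and the M13 forward site, which fits with pBR322ori-F being the recommended sequencing primer. The cloning method is also unrecorded.

According to the depositor, these plasmids are used as templates to generate bridging primers carrying Illumina-compatible barcodes. In FREQ-Seq, such primers allow a locus of interest to be amplified directly from mixed populations and tagged per sample, so that many samples can be pooled and relative allele frequencies counted from reads with minimal library preparation.
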