Addgene plasmid #44798: pFSBC34
Depositing lab: Christopher Marx. Depositing organization: Harvard University. Publication: FREQ-Seq: a rapid, cost-effective, sequencing-based method to determine allele frequencies directly from mixed populations. Chubiz LM, Lee MC, Delaney NF, Marx CJ. PLoS One. 2012;7(10):e47959. doi: 10.1371/journal.pone.0047959. Epub 2012 Oct 31. PubMed 23118913.
Backbone
  Vector backbone: pUC19
Growth in bacteria
  Bacterial resistance: Ampicillin, 100 μg/mL
  Growth temperature: 37°C
  Growth strain: DH10B
  Copy number: High Copy
Gene/Insert
  Gene/Insert name: FREQ-Seq Barcode: CAGCAG
  Species: Synthetic
  Cloning method: Unknown
  Sequencing primers: 5′ pBR322ori-F
Terms and licenses: Academic/Nonprofit Terms; Industry Terms: Not Available to Industry
Depositor comments: These plasmids are used to generate bridging primers with Illumina-compatible barcodes for allele frequency sequencing (FREQ-Seq). Similar to RNA-Seq, the FREQ-Seq method can rapidly determine allele frequencies directly from mixed populations with minimal library preparation.
How to cite: pFSBC34 was a gift from Christopher Marx (Addgene plasmid # 44798 ; http://n2t.net/addgene:44798 ; RRID:Addgene_44798)
