>Addgene plasmid #44798 | pFSBC34 | addgene partial sequence | sequence record 63003 | pBR322ori-F 5'-GGGAAACGCCTGGTATCTTT-3'
ATTTTTGTGATGCTCGTCAGGGGGGCGGAGCCTATGGAAAAACGCCAGCAACGCGGCCTTTTTACGGTTC
CTGGCCTTTTGCTGGCCTTTTGCTCACATGTTCTTTCCTGCGTTATCCCCTGATTCTGTGGATAACCGTA
TTACCGCCTTTGAGTGAGCTGATACCGCTCGCCGCAGCCGAACGACCGAGCGCAGCGAGTCAGTGAGCGA
GGAAGCGGAAGAGCGCCCAATACGCAAACCGCCTCTCCCCGCGCGTTGGCCGATTCATTAATGCAGCTGG
CACGACAGGTTTCCCGACTGGAAAGCGGGCAGTGAGCGCAACGCAATTAAAATGATACGGCGACCACCGA
GATCTACACTCTTTCCCTACACGACGCTCTTCCGATCTCAGCAGGTAAAACGACGGCCAGTTACGCATCT
GTGCGGTATTTCACACCGCATATGGTGCACTCTCAGTACAATCTGCTCTGATGCCGCATAGTTAAGCCAG
CCCCGACACCCGCCAACACCCGCTGACGCGCCCTGACGGGCTTGTCTGCTCCCGGCATCCGCTTACAGAC
AAGCTGTGACCGTCTCCGGGAGCTGCATGTGTCAGAGGTTTTCACCGTCATCACCGAAACGCGCGAGACG
AAAGGGCCTCGTGATACGCCTATTTTTATAGGTTAATGTCATGATAATAATGGTTTCTTAGACGTCAGGT
GGCACTTTTCGGGGAAATGTGCGCGGAACCCCTATTTGTTTATTTTTCTAAATACATTCAAATATGTATC
CGCTCATGAGACAATAA
